Addgene plasmid #116439: pHAGE-NOTCH2NL-G137L
Purpose: Lentiviral expression of NOTCH2NL G137L
Depositing lab: Gordon Mills & Kenneth Scott. Depositing organization: Baylor College of Medicine. Publication: Systematic Functional Annotation of Somatic Mutations in Cancer. Ng PK, Li J, Jeong KJ, Shao S, Chen H, Tsang YH, Sengupta S, Wang Z, Bhavana VH, Tran R, Soewito S, Minussi DC, Moreno D, Kong K, Dogruluk T, Lu H, Gao J, Tokheim C, Zhou DC, Johnson AM, Zeng J, Ip CKM, Ju Z, Wester M, Yu S, Li Y, Vellano CP, Schultz N, Karchin R, Ding L, Lu Y, Cheung LWT, Chen K, Shaw KR, Meric-Bernstam F, Scott KL, Yi S, Sahni N, Liang H, Mills GB. Cancer Cell. 2018 Mar 12;33(3):450-462.e10. doi: 10.1016/j.ccell.2018.01.021. PubMed 29533785.
Backbone
  Vector backbone: pHAGE
  Vector type: Lentiviral
Growth in bacteria
  Bacterial resistance: Ampicillin, 100 μg/mL
  Growth temperature: 37°C
  Growth strain: Stbl3
  Copy number: High Copy
Gene/Insert
  Gene/Insert name: NOTCH2NL
  Species: H. sapiens (human)
  Mutation: G137L
  Entrez Gene: NOTCH2NLA (a.k.a. N2N, NOTCH2NL)
  Cloning method: Gateway Cloning
Terms and licenses: Academic/Nonprofit Terms; Industry Terms: Not Available to Industry
How to cite: pHAGE-NOTCH2NL-G137L was a gift from Gordon Mills & Kenneth Scott (Addgene plasmid # 116439 ; http://n2t.net/addgene:116439 ; RRID:Addgene_116439)
