[The description below was written by a language model from this plasmid's Addgene catalogue record and pLannotate feature annotations shown in this document.]
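Description:
pHAGE-NOTCH2NL-G137L is an HIV-1-based lentiviral expression plasmid of about 9.3 kb built on the pHAGE backbone, carrying the human NOTCH2NL (NOTCH2NLA) open reading frame with a G137L substitution. It is propagated in E. coli through a high-copy ColE1/pUC-type origin and selected with ampicillin via the β-lactamase gene. The record lists a recombination-deficient strain for growth, as is usual for LTR-containing vectors. The viral portion comprises a truncated 5' LTR, the Ψ packaging signal with an adjoining gag fragment, the Rev response element for Rev-dependent nuclear export of the genomic RNA, the cPPT/CTS element, and a ΔU3 self-inactivating 3' LTR. After integration, this arrangement leaves expression under the control of the internal promoter. Small fragments of nef, rev, lacI and SV40 sequences are backbone remnants.

The payload is driven by the strong constitutive human EF-1α promoter. The NOTCH2NL coding sequence was inserted by Gateway cloning and sits between attB1 and attB2 sites. Downstream lie short T3 and T7 phage promoters, a partial attB4 site and a V5 epitope tag. The annotation alone does not establish whether the V5 tag is translated in frame with the insert. An EMCV IRES then directs translation of EGFP from the same transcript, so transduced cells can be identified or sorted by fluorescence. A WPRE enhances transcript stability and expression. No mammalian drug-selection marker is annotated.

The stated purpose is lentiviral expression of the NOTCH2NL G137L variant. The associated publication concerns the systematic functional annotation of somatic mutations in cancer, consistent with use in cell-based assays of the mutant allele's effects.
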