Features (pLannotate 1.2.2; 30 found; start..end, strand, type, name):
    377..634     +  LTR            5' LTR (truncated): truncated 5' long terminal repeat (LTR) from HIV-1
    681..806     +  misc_feature   HIV-1 Ψ: packaging signal of human immunodeficiency virus type 1
    790..1128    +  CDS            HIV-1 gag (fragment): gag protein from human immunodeficiency virus 1; gag
   1303..1536    +  misc_feature   RRE: The Rev response element (RRE) of HIV-1 allows for Rev-dependent mRNA export from the nucleus to the cytoplasm.
   1913..2013    +  CDS            Rev (fragment): human immunodeficiency virus 1 (HIV-1) Rev protein; rev; enhances nuclear export of unspliced and incompletely spliced viral mRNAs
   2058..2175    +  misc_feature   cPPT/CTS: central polypurine tract and central termination sequence of HIV-1
   2223..3401    +  promoter       EF-1α promoter: strong constitutive promoter for human elongation factor EF-1α
   3422..3442    +  protein_bind   attB1: mutant version of attB; core recombination site for the Gateway® BP reaction BP Clonase™
   3448..4155    +  CDS            NOTCH2NLA: NT2NA_HUMAN - Also known as N2N From Homo sapiens (Human).
   4160..4184    -  protein_bind   attB2: mutant version of attB; recombination site for the Gateway® BP reaction BP Clonase™
   4192..4210    +  promoter       T3 promoter: promoter for bacteriophage T3 RNA polymerase
   4236..4254    -  promoter       T7 promoter: promoter for bacteriophage T7 RNA polymerase
   4260..4278    -  protein_bind   attB4 (fragment): mutant version of attB; core recombination site for the Gateway® BP reaction BP Clonase™
   4334..4375    +  CDS            V5 tag: epitope tag from simian virus 5
   4501..4963    +  misc_feature   IRES: internal ribosome entry site (IRES) of the encephalomyocarditis virus (EMCV)
   4977..5696    +  CDS            EGFP: the original enhanced GFP (Yang et al., 1996) mammalian codon-optimized
   5710..6298    +  misc_feature   WPRE: woodchuck hepatitis virus posttranscriptional regulatory element
   6306..6371    +  CDS            nef (fragment): NEF_HV1Z2 - Experimental evidence at protein level: Swiss-Prot protein existence level 1. Extracellular Nef protein targets CD4(+) T-lymphocytes for apoptosis by interacting with CXCR4 surface receptors. From Human immunodeficiency virus type 1 group M subtype D (isolate Z2/CDC-Z34) (HIV-1).
   6373..6606    +  LTR            3' LTR (ΔU3): self-inactivating 3' long terminal repeat (LTR) from HIV-1
   6811..6915    +  promoter       AmpR promoter: bla
   6916..7776    +  CDS            AmpR: β-lactamase; bla; confers resistance to ampicillin, carbenicillin, and related antibiotics
   7947..8535    +  rep_origin     ori: high-copy-number ColE1/pMB1/pBR322/pUC origin of replication
   8718..8772    +  CDS            lacI (fragment): lac repressor; lacI; The lac repressor binds to the lac operator to inhibit transcription in E. coli. This inhibition can be relieved by adding lactose or isopropyl-β-D-thiogalactopyranoside (IPTG).
   8778..8871    +  rep_origin     SV40 ori (fragment): SV40 origin of replication
   8896..8933    +  CDS            lacI (fragment): lac repressor; lacI; The lac repressor binds to the lac operator to inhibit transcription in E. coli. This inhibition can be relieved by adding lactose or isopropyl-β-D-thiogalactopyranoside (IPTG).
   8946..8967    +  protein_bind   CAP binding site: CAP binding activates transcription in the presence of cAMP. E. coli catabolite activator protein
   8982..9012    +  promoter       lac promoter: promoter for the E. coli lac operon
   9020..9036    +  protein_bind   lac operator: The lac repressor binds to the lac operator to inhibit transcription in E. coli. This inhibition can be relieved by adding lactose or isopropyl-β-D-thiogalactopyranoside (IPTG). lac repressor encoded by lacI
   9070..9153    +  polyA_signal   SV40 poly(A) signal (fragment): SV40 polyadenylation signal
   9320..329     +  CDS            nef (fragment) (across the origin): NEF_HV1BR - Experimental evidence at protein level: Swiss-Prot protein existence level 1. Extracellular Nef protein targets CD4(+) T-lymphocytes for apoptosis by interacting with CXCR4 surface receptors (PubMed:14990729). From Human immunodeficiency virus type 1 group M subtype B (isolate BRU/LAI) (HIV-1).
>Addgene plasmid #116439 | pHAGE-NOTCH2NL-G137L | addgene full sequence | sequence record 252456 | Addgene NGS Result
TGGAAGGGCTAATTCACTCCCAAAGAAGACAAGATATCCTTGATCTGTGGATCTACCACACACAAGGCTA
CTTCCCTGATTAGCAGAACTACACACCAGGGCCAGGGGTCAGATATCCACTGACCTTTGGATGGTGCTAC
AAGCTAGTACCAGTTGAGCCAGATAAGGTAGAAGAGGCCAATAAAGGAGAGAACACCAGCTTGTTACACC
CTGTGAGCCTGCATGGGATGGATGACCCGGAGAGAGAAGTGTTAGAGTGGAGGTTTGACAGCCGCCTAGC
ATTTCATCACGTGGCCCGAGAGCTGCATCCGGAGTACTTCAAGAACTGCTGATATCGAGCTTGCTACAAG
GGACTTTCCGCTGGGGACTTTCCAGGGAGGCGTGGCCTGGGCGGGACTGGGGAGTGGCGAGCCCTCAGAT
CCTGCATATAAGCAGCTGCTTTTTGCCTGTACTGGGTCTCTCTGGTTAGACCAGATCTGAGCCTGGGAGC
TCTCTGGCTAACTAGGGAACCCACTGCTTAAGCCTCAATAAAGCTTGCCTTGAGTGCTTCAAGTAGTGTG
TGCCCGTCTGTTGTGTGACTCTGGTAACTAGAGATCCCTCAGACCCTTTTAGTCAGTGTGGAAAATCTCT
AGCAGTGGCGCCCGAACAGGGACTTGAAAGCGAAAGGGAAACCAGAGGAGCTCTCTCGACGCAGGACTCG
GCTTGCTGAAGCGCGCACGGCAAGAGGCGAGGGGCGGCGACTGGTGAGTACGCCAAAAATTTTGACTAGC
GGAGGCTAGAAGGAGAGAGATGGGTGCGAGAGCGTCAGTATTAAGCGGGGGAGAATTAGATCGCGATGGG
AAAAAATTCGGTTAAGGCCAGGGGGAAAGAAAAAATATAAATTAAAACATATAGTATGGGCAAGCAGGGA
GCTAGAACGATTCGCAGTTAATCCTGGCCTGTTAGAAACATCAGAAGGCTGTAGACAAATACTGGGACAG
CTACAACCATCCCTTCAGACAGGATCAGAAGAACTTAGATCATTATATAATACAGTAGCAACCCTCTATT
GTGTGCATCAAAGGATAGAGATAAAAGACACCAAGGAAGCTTTAGACAAGATAGAGGAAGAGCAAAACAA
AAGTAAGACCACCGCACAGCAAGCGGCCGGCCGCTGATCTTCAGACCTGGAGGAGGAGATATGAGGGACA
ATTGGAGAAGTGAATTATATAAATATAAAGTAGTAAAAATTGAACCATTAGGAGTAGCACCCACCAAGGC
AAAGAGAAGAGTGGTGCAGAGAGAAAAAAGAGCAGTGGGAATAGGAGCTTTGTTCCTTGGGTTCTTGGGA
GCAGCAGGAAGCACTATGGGCGCAGCGTCAATGACGCTGACGGTACAGGCCAGACAATTATTGTCTGGTA
TAGTGCAGCAGCAGAACAATTTGCTGAGGGCTATTGAGGCGCAACAGCATCTGTTGCAACTCACAGTCTG
GGGCATCAAGCAGCTCCAGGCAAGAATCCTGGCTGTGGAAAGATACCTAAAGGATCAACAGCTCCTGGGG
ATTTGGGGTTGCTCTGGAAAACTCATTTGCACCACTGCTGTGCCTTGGAATGCTAGTTGGAGTAATAAAT
CTCTGGAACAGATTTGGAATCACACGACCTGGATGGAGTGGGACAGAGAAATTAACAATTACACAAGCTT
AATACACTCCTTAATTGAAGAATCGCAAAACCAGCAAGAAAAGAATGAACAAGAATTATTGGAATTAGAT
AAATGGGCAAGTTTGTGGAATTGGTTTAACATAACAAATTGGCTGTGGTATATAAAATTATTCATAATGA
TAGTAGGAGGCTTGGTAGGTTTAAGAATAGTTTTTGCTGTACTTTCTATAGTGAATAGAGTTAGGCAGGG
ATATTCACCATTATCGTTTCAGACCCACCTCCCAACCCCGAGGGGACCCGACAGGCCCGAAGGAATAGAA
GAAGAAGGTGGAGAGAGAGACAGAGACAGATCCATTCGATTAGTGAACGGATCTCGACGGTATCGCCGAA
TTCACAAATGGCAGTATTCATCCACAATTTTAAAAGAAAAGGGGGGATTGGGGGGTACAGTGCAGGGGAA
AGAATAGTAGACATAATAGCAACAGACATACAAACTAAAGAATTACAAAAACAAATTACAAAAATTCAAA
ATTTTCGGGTTTATTACAGGGACAGCAGAGATCCAGTTTGGACTAGTCGTGAGGCTCCGGTGCCCGTCAG
TGGGCAGAGCGCACATCGCCCACAGTCCCCGAGAAGTTGGGGGGAGGGGTCGGCAATTGAACCGGTGCCT
AGAGAAGGTGGCGCGGGGTAAACTGGGAAAGTGATGTCGTGTACTGGCTCCGCCTTTTTCCCGAGGGTGG
GGGAGAACCGTATATAAGTGCAGTAGTCGCCGTGAACGTTCTTTTTCGCAACGGGTTTGCCGCCAGAACA
CAGGTAAGTGCCGTGTGTGGTTCCCGCGGGCCTGGCCTCTTTACGGGTTATGGCCCTTGCGTGCCTTGAA
TTACTTCCACCTGGCTGCAGTACGTGATTCTTGATCCCGAGCTTCGGGTTGGAAGTGGGTGGGAGAGTTC
GAGGCCTTGCGCTTAAGGAGCCCCTTCGCCTCGTGCTTGAGTTGAGGCCTGGCCTGGGCGCTGGGGCCGC
CGCGTGCGAATCTGGTGGCACCTTCGCGCCTGTCTCGCTGCTTTCGATAAGTCTCTAGCCATTTAAAATT
TTTGATGACCTGCTGCGACGCTTTTTTTCTGGCAAGATAGTCTTGTAAATGCGGGCCAAGATCTGCACAC
TGGTATTTCGGTTTTTGGGGCCGCGGGCGGCGACGGGGCCCGTGCGTCCCAGCGCACATGTTCGGCGAGG
CGGGGCCTGCGAGCGCGGCCACCGAGAATCGGACGGGGGTAGTCTCAAGCTGGCCGGCCTGCTCTGGTGC
CTGGCCTCGCGCCGCCGTGTATCGCCCCGCCCTGGGCGGCAAGGCTGGCCCGGTCGGCACCAGTTGCGTG
AGCGGAAAGATGGCCGCTTCCCGGCCCTGCTGCAGGGAGCTCAAAATGGAGGACGCGGCGCTCGGGAGAG
CGGGCGGGTGAGTCACCCACACAAAGGAAAAGGGCCTTTCCGTCCTCAGCCGTCGCTTCATGTGACTCCA
CGGAGTACCGGGCGCCGTCCAGGCACCTCGATTAGTTCTCGAGCTTTTGGAGTACGTCGTCTTTAGGTTG
GGGGGAGGGGTTTTATGCGATGGAGTTTCCCCACACTGAGTGGGTGGAGACTGAAGTTAGGCCAGCTTGG
CACTTGATGTAATTCTCCTTGGAATTTGCCCTTTTTGAGTTTGGATCTTGGTTCATTCTCAAGCCTCAGA
CAGTGGTTCAAAGTTTTTTTCTTCCATTTCAGGTGTCGTGAAGCGGCCCTGCAGATATCAACAAGTTTGT
ACAAAAAAGCAGGCACCATGTGTGTTACCTACCACAATGGCACAGGATACTGCAAATGTCCAGAAGGCTT
CTTGGGGGAATATTGTCAACATCGAGACCCCTGTGAGAAGAACCGCTGCCAGAATGGTGGGACTTGTGTG
GCCCAGGCCATGCTGGGGAAAGCCACGTGCCGATGTGCCTCAGGGTTTACAGGAGAGGACTGCCAGTACT
CGACATCTCATCCATGCTTTGTGTCTCGACCTTGCCTGAATGGCGGCACATGCCATATGCTCAGCCGGGA
TACCTATGAGTGCACCTGTCAAGTCGGGTTTACAGGTAAGGAGTGCCAATGGACCGATGCCTGCCTGTCT
CATCCCTGTGCAAATGGAAGTACCTGTACCACTGTGGCCAACCAGTTCTCCTGCAAATGCCTCACAGGCT
TCACATTGCAGAAGTGTGAGACTGATGTCAATGAGTGTGACATTCCAGGACACTGCCAGCATGGTGGCAC
CTGCCTCAACCTGCCTGGTTCCTACCAGTGCCAGTGCCTTCAGGGCTTCACAGGCCAGTACTGTGACAGC
CTGTATGTGCCCTGTGCACCCTCGCCTTGTGTCAATGGAGGCACCTGTCGGCAGACTGGTGACTTCACTT
TTGAGTGCAACTGCCTTCCAGAAACAGTGAGAAGAGGAACAGAGCTCTGGGAAAGAGACAGGGAAGTCTG
GAATGGAAAAGAACACGATGAGAATTAGAACCCAGCTTTCTTGTACAAAGTGGTGATATCCAATTAACCC
TCACTAAAGGAATGAAATAGTGTTAAATGAGTGTCCCTATAGTGAGTCGTATTACCACCCAACTTTTCTA
TACAAAGTGGTTGATATCCAGCACAGTGGCGGCCGCTCGAGTCTAGAGGGCCCGCGGTTCGAAGGTAAGC
CTATCCCTAACCCTCTCCTCGGTCTCGATTCTACGCGTACCGGTTAGTAATGAGATCCCTCCCCCCCCCC
TAACGTTACTGGCCGAAGCCGCTTGGAATAAGGCCGGTGTGCGTTTGTCTATATGTTATTTTCCACCATA
TTGCCGTCTTTTGGCAATGTGAGGGCCCGGAAACCTGGCCCTGTCTTCTTGACGAGCATTCCTAGGGGTC
TTTCCCCTCTCGCCAAAGGAATGCAAGGTCTGTTGAATGTCGTGAAGGAAGCAGTTCCTCTGGAAGCTTC
TTGAAGACAAACAACGTCTGTAGCGACCCTTTGCAGGCAGCGGAACCCCCCACCTGGCGACAGGTGCCTC
TGCGGCCAAAAGCCACGTGTATAAGATACACCTGCAAAGGCGGCACAACCCCAGTGCCACGTTGTGAGTT
GGATAGTTGTGGAAAGAGTCAAATGGCTCTCCTCAAGCGTATTCAACAAGGGGCTGAAGGATGCCCAGAA
GGTACCCCATTGTATGGGATCTGATCTGGGGCCTCGGTGCACATGCTTTACATGTGTTTAGTCGAGGTTA
AAAAAACGTCTAGGCCCCCCGAACCACGGGGACGTGGTTTTCCTTTGAAAAACACGATGATAATATGGCC
ACACATATGGTGAGCAAGGGCGAGGAGCTGTTCACCGGGGTGGTGCCCATCCTGGTCGAGCTGGACGGCG
ACGTAAACGGCCACAAGTTCAGCGTGTCCGGCGAGGGCGAGGGCGATGCCACCTACGGCAAGCTGACCCT
GAAGTTCATCTGCACCACCGGCAAGCTGCCCGTGCCCTGGCCCACCCTCGTGACCACCCTGACCTACGGC
GTGCAGTGCTTCAGCCGCTACCCCGACCACATGAAGCAGCACGACTTCTTCAAGTCCGCCATGCCCGAAG
GCTACGTCCAGGAGCGCACCATCTTCTTCAAGGACGACGGCAACTACAAGACCCGCGCCGAGGTGAAGTT
CGAGGGCGACACCCTGGTGAACCGCATCGAGCTGAAGGGCATCGACTTCAAGGAGGACGGCAACATCCTG
GGGCACAAGCTGGAGTACAACTACAACAGCCACAACGTCTATATCATGGCCGACAAGCAGAAGAACGGCA
TCAAGGTGAACTTCAAGATCCGCCACAACATCGAGGACGGCAGCGTGCAGCTCGCCGACCACTACCAGCA
GAACACCCCCATCGGCGACGGCCCCGTGCTGCTGCCCGACAACCACTACCTGAGCACCCAGTCCGCCCTG
AGCAAAGACCCCAACGAGAAGCGCGATCACATGGTCCTGCTGGAGTTCGTGACCGCCGCCGGGATCACTC
TCGGCATGGACGAGCTGTACAAGTAAATCGATAGATCCTAATCAACCTCTGGATTACAAAATTTGTGAAA
GATTGACTGGTATTCTTAACTATGTTGCTCCTTTTACGCTATGTGGATACGCTGCTTTAATGCCTTTGTA
TCATGCTATTGCTTCCCGTATGGCTTTCATTTTCTCCTCCTTGTATAAATCCTGGTTGCTGTCTCTTTAT
GAGGAGTTGTGGCCCGTTGTCAGGCAACGTGGCGTGGTGTGCACTGTGTTTGCTGACGCAACCCCCACTG
GTTGGGGCATTGCCACCACCTGTCAGCTCCTTTCCGGGACTTTCGCTTTCCCCCTCCCTATTGCCACGGC
GGAACTCATCGCCGCCTGCCTTGCCCGCTGCTGGACAGGGGCTCGGCTGTTGGGCACTGACAATTCCGTG
GTGTTGTCGGGGAAATCATCGTCCTTTCCTTGGCTGCTCGCCTGTGTTGCCACCTGGATTCTGCGCGGGA
CGTCCTTCTGCTACGTCCCTTCGGCCCTCAATCCAGCGGACCTTCCTTCCCGCGGCCTGCTGCCGGCTCT
GCGGCCTCTTCCGCGTCTTCGCCTTCGCCCTCAGACGAGTCGGATCTCCCTTTGGGCCGCCTCCCCGCCT
GAGATCCTTTAAGACCAATGACTTACAAGGCAGCTGTAGATCTTAGCCACTTTTTAAAAGAAAAGGGGGG
ACTGGAAGGGCTAATTCACTCCCAACGAAGACAAGATCTGCTTTTTGCTTGTACTGGGTCTCTCTGGTTA
GACCAGATCTGAGCCTGGGAGCTCTCTGGCTAACTAGGGAACCCACTGCTTAAGCCTCAATAAAGCTTGC
CTTGAGTGCTTCAAGTAGTGTGTGCCCGTCTGTTGTGTGACTCTGGTAACTAGAGATCCCTCAGACCCTT
TTAGTCAGTGTGGAAAATCTCTAGCAGTAGTAGTTCATGTCATCTTATTATTCAGTATTTATAACTTGCA
AAGAAATGAATATCAGAGAGTGAGAGGCCCGGGTTAATTAAGGAAAGGGCTAGATCATTCTTGAAGACGA
AAGGGCCTCGTGATACGCCTATTTTTATAGGTTAATGTCATGATAATAATGGTTTCTTAGACGTCAGGTG
GCACTTTTCGGGGAAATGTGCGCGGAACCCCTATTTGTTTATTTTTCTAAATACATTCAAATATGTATCC
GCTCATGAGACAATAACCCTGATAAATGCTTCAATAATATTGAAAAAGGAAGAGTATGAGTATTCAACAT
TTCCGTGTCGCCCTTATTCCCTTTTTTGCGGCATTTTGCCTTCCTGTTTTTGCTCACCCAGAAACGCTGG
TGAAAGTAAAAGATGCTGAAGATCAGTTGGGTGCACGAGTGGGTTACATCGAACTGGATCTCAACAGCGG
TAAGATCCTTGAGAGTTTTCGCCCCGAAGAACGTTTTCCAATGATGAGCACTTTTAAAGTTCTGCTATGT
GGCGCGGTATTATCCCGTGTTGACGCCGGGCAAGAGCAACTCGGTCGCCGCATACACTATTCTCAGAATG
ACTTGGTTGAGTACTCACCAGTCACAGAAAAGCATCTTACGGATGGCATGACAGTAAGAGAATTATGCAG
TGCTGCCATAACCATGAGTGATAACACTGCGGCCAACTTACTTCTGACAACGATCGGAGGACCGAAGGAG
CTAACCGCTTTTTTGCACAACATGGGGGATCATGTAACTCGCCTTGATCGTTGGGAACCGGAGCTGAATG
AAGCCATACCAAACGACGAGCGTGACACCACGATGCCTGTAGCAATGGCAACAACGTTGCGCAAACTATT
AACTGGCGAACTACTTACTCTAGCTTCCCGGCAACAATTAATAGACTGGATGGAGGCGGATAAAGTTGCA
GGACCACTTCTGCGCTCGGCCCTTCCGGCTGGCTGGTTTATTGCTGATAAATCTGGAGCCGGTGAGCGTG
GGTCTCGCGGTATCATTGCAGCACTGGGGCCAGATGGTAAGCCCTCCCGTATCGTAGTTATCTACACGAC
GGGGAGTCAGGCAACTATGGATGAACGAAATAGACAGATCGCTGAGATAGGTGCCTCACTGATTAAGCAT
TGGTAACTGTCAGACCAAGTTTACTCATATATACTTTAGATTGATTTAAAACTTCATTTTTAATTTAAAA
GGATCTAGGTGAAGATCCTTTTTGATAATCTCATGACCAAAATCCCTTAACGTGAGTTTTCGTTCCACTG
AGCGTCAGACCCCGTAGAAAAGATCAAAGGATCTTCTTGAGATCCTTTTTTTCTGCGCGTAATCTGCTGC
TTGCAAACAAAAAAACCACCGCTACCAGCGGTGGTTTGTTTGCCGGATCAAGAGCTACCAACTCTTTTTC
CGAAGGTAACTGGCTTCAGCAGAGCGCAGATACCAAATACTGTTCTTCTAGTGTAGCCGTAGTTAGGCCA
CCACTTCAAGAACTCTGTAGCACCGCCTACATACCTCGCTCTGCTAATCCTGTTACCAGTGGCTGCTGCC
AGTGGCGATAAGTCGTGTCTTACCGGGTTGGACTCAAGACGATAGTTACCGGATAAGGCGCAGCGGTCGG
GCTGAACGGGGGGTTCGTGCACACAGCCCAGCTTGGAGCGAACGACCTACACCGAACTGAGATACCTACA
GCGTGAGCTATGAGAAAGCGCCACGCTTCCCGAAGGGAGAAAGGCGGACAGGTATCCGGTAAGCGGCAGG
GTCGGAACAGGAGAGCGCACGAGGGAGCTTCCAGGGGGAAACGCCTGGTATCTTTATAGTCCTGTCGGGT
TTCGCCACCTCTGACTTGAGCGTCGATTTTTGTGATGCTCGTCAGGGGGGCGGAGCCTATGGAAAAACGC
CAGCAACGCGGCCTTTTTACGGTTCCTGGCCTTTTGCTGGCCTTTTGCTCACATGTTCTTTCCTGCGTTA
TCCCCTGATTCTGTGGATAACCGTATTACCGCCTTTGAGTGAGCTGATACCGCTCGCCGCAGCCGAACGA
CCGAGCGCAGCGAGTCAGTGAGCGAGGAAGCGGAAGAGCGCCCAATACGCAAACCGCCTCTCCCCGCGCG
TTGGCCGATTCATTAATGCAGCAAGCTCATGGCTGACTAATTTTTTTTATTTATGCAGAGGCCGAGGCCG
CCTCGGCCTCTGAGCTATTCCAGAAGTAGTGAGGAGGCTTTTTTGGAGGCCTAGGCTTTTGCAAAAAGCT
CCCCGTGGCACGACAGGTTTCCCGACTGGAAAGCGGGCAGTGAGCGCAACGCAATTAATGTGAGTTAGCT
CACTCATTAGGCACCCCAGGCTTTACACTTTATGCTTCCGGCTCGTATGTTGTGTGGAATTGTGAGCGGA
TAACAATTTCACACAGGAAACAGCTATGACATGATTACGAATTTCACAAATAAAGCATTTTTTTCACTGC
ATTCTAGTTGTGGTTTGTCCAAACTCATCAATGTATCTTATCATGTCTGGATCAACTGGATAACTCAAGC
TAACCAAAATCATCCCAAACTTCCCACCCCATACCCTATTACCACTGCCAATTACCTGTGGTTTCATTTA
CTCTAAACCTGTGATTCCTCTGAATTATTTTCATTTTAAAGAAATTGTATTTGTTAAATATGTACTACAA
ACTTAGTAGT
