>Addgene plasmid #116439 | pHAGE-NOTCH2NL-G137L | depositor partial sequence | sequence record 219313 | insert
ATGTGTGTTACCTACCACAATGGCACAGGATACTGCAAATGTCCAGAAGGCTTCTTGGGGGAATATTGTC
AACATCGAGACCCCTGTGAGAAGAACCGCTGCCAGAATGGTGGGACTTGTGTGGCCCAGGCCATGCTGGG
GAAAGCCACGTGCCGATGTGCCTCAGGGTTTACAGGAGAGGACTGCCAGTACTCGACATCTCATCCATGC
TTTGTGTCTCGACCTTGCCTGAATGGCGGCACATGCCATATGCTCAGCCGGGATACCTATGAGTGCACCT
GTCAAGTCGGGTTTACAGGTAAGGAGTGCCAATGGACCGATGCCTGCCTGTCTCATCCCTGTGCAAATGG
AAGTACCTGTACCACTGTGGCCAACCAGTTCTCCTGCAAATGCCTCACAGGCTTCACATTGCAGAAGTGT
GAGACTGATGTCAATGAGTGTGACATTCCAGGACACTGCCAGCATGGTGGCACCTGCCTCAACCTGCCTG
GTTCCTACCAGTGCCAGTGCCTTCAGGGCTTCACAGGCCAGTACTGTGACAGCCTGTATGTGCCCTGTGC
ACCCTCGCCTTGTGTCAATGGAGGCACCTGTCGGCAGACTGGTGACTTCACTTTTGAGTGCAACTGCCTT
CCAGAAACAGTGAGAAGAGGAACAGAGCTCTGGGAAAGAGACAGGGAAGTCTGGAATGGAAAAGAACACG
ATGAGAATTAG
